>Addgene plasmid #214819 | pCSIIbsr-Raichu-Rab5/PM | addgene full sequence | sequence record 427357 | Addgene NGS Result
GACGGATCGGGAGATCTCCCGATCCCCTATGGTGCACTCTCAGTACAATCTGCTCTGATGCCGCATAGTT
AAGCCAGTATCTGCTCCCTGCTTGTGTGTTGGAGGTCGCTGAGTAGTGCGCGAGCAAAATTTAAGCTACA
ACAAGGCAAGGCTTGACCGACAATTGCATGAAGAATCTGCTTAGGGTTAGGCGTTTTGCGCTGCTTCGCG
ATGTACGGGCCAGATATACGCGTTGACATTGATTATTGACTAGTTATTAATAGTAATCAATTACGGGGTC
ATTAGTTCATAGCCCATATATGGAGTTCCGCGTTACATAACTTACGGTAAATGGCCCGCCTGGCTGACCG
CCCAACGACCCCCGCCCATTGACGTCAATAATGACGTATGTTCCCATAGTAACGCCAATAGGGACTTTCC
ATTGACGTCAATGGGTGGAGTATTTACGGTAAACTGCCCACTTGGCAGTACATCAAGTGTATCATATGCC
AAGTACGCCCCCTATTGACGTCAATGACGGTAAATGGCCCGCCTGGCATTATGCCCAGTACATGACCTTA
TGGGACTTTCCTACTTGGCAGTACATCTACGTATTAGTCATCGCTATTACCATGGTGATGCGGTTTTGGC
AGTACATCAATGGGCGTGGATAGCGGTTTGACTCACGGGGATTTCCAAGTCTCCACCCCATTGACGTCAA
TGGGAGTTTGTTTTGGCACCAAAATCAACGGGACTTTCCAAAATGTCGTAACAACTCCGCCCCATTGACG
CAAATGGGCGGTAGGCGTGTACGGTGGGAGGTCTATATAAGCAGCGCGTTTTGCCTGTACTGGGTCTCTC
TGGTTAGACCAGATCTGAGCCTGGGAGCTCTCTGGCTAACTAGGGAACCCACTGCTTAAGCCTCAATAAA
GCTTGCCTTGAGTGCTTCAAGTAGTGTGTGCCCGTCTGTTGTGTGACTCTGGTAACTAGAGATCCCTCAG
ACCCTTTTAGTCAGTGTGGAAAATCTCTAGCAGTGGCGCCCGAACAGGGACTTGAAAGCGAAAGGGAAAC
CAGAGGAGCTCTCTCGACGCAGGACTCGGCTTGCTGAAGCGCGCACGGCAAGAGGCGAGGGGCGGCGACT
GGTGAGTACGCCAAAAATTTTGACTAGCGGAGGCTAGAAGGAGAGAGATGGGTGCGAGAGCGTCAGTATT
AAGCGGGGGAGAATTAGATCGCGATGGGAAAAAATTCGGTTAAGGCCAGGGGGAAAGAAAAAATATAAAT
TAAAACATATAGTATGGGCAAGCAGGGAGCTAGAACGATTCGCAGTTAATCCTGGCCTGTTAGAAACATC
AGAAGGCTGTAGACAAATACTGGGACAGCTACAACCATCCCTTCAGACAGGATCAGAAGAACTTAGATCA
TTATATAATACAGTAGCAACCCTCTATTGTGTGCATCAAAGGATAGAGATAAAAGACACCAAGGAAGCTT
TAGACAAGATAGAGGAAGAGCAAAACAAAAGTAAGACCACCGCACAGCAAGGGCCGCTGATCTTCAGACC
TGGAGGAGGAGATATGAGGGACAATTGGAGAAGTGAATTATATAAATATAAAGTAGTAAAAATTGAACCA
TTAGGAGTAGCACCCACCAAGGCAAAGAGAAGAGTGGTGCAGAGAGAAAAAAGAGCAGTGGGAATAGGAG
CTTTGTTCCTTGGGTTCTTGGGAGCAGCAGGAAGCACTATGGGCGCAGCGTCAATGACGCTGACGGTACA
GGCCAGACAATTATTGTCTGGTATAGTGCAGCAGCAGAACAATTTGCTGAGGGCTATTGAGGCGCAACAG
CATCTGTTGCAACTCACAGTCTGGGGCATCAAGCAGCTCCAGGCAAGAATCCTGGCTGTGGAAAGATACC
TAAAGGATCAACAGCTCCTGGGGATTTGGGGTTGCTCTGGAAAACTCATTTGCACCACTGCTGTGCCTTG
GAATGCTAGTTGGAGTAATAAATCTCTGGAACAGATTTGGAATCACACGACCTGGATGGAGTGGGACAGA
GAAATTAACAATTACACAAGCTTAATACACTCCTTAATTGAAGAATCGCAAAACCAGCAAGAAAAGAATG
AACAAGAATTATTGGAATTAGATAAATGGGCAAGTTTGTGGAATTGGTTTAACATAACAAATTGGCTGTG
GTATATAAAATTATTCATAATGATAGTAGGAGGCTTGGTAGGTTTAAGAATAGTTTTTGCTGTACTTTCT
ATAGTGAATAGAGTTAGGCAGGGATATTCACCATTATCGTTTCAGACCCACCTCCCAACCCCGAGGGGAC
CCGACAGGCCCGAAGGAATAGAAGAAGAAGGTGGAGAGAGAGACAGAGACAGATCCATTCGATTAGTGAA
CGGATCTACAAATGGCAGTATTCATCCACAATTTTAAAAGAAAAGGGGGGATTGGGGGGTACAGTGCAGG
GGAAAGAATAGTAGACATAATAGCAACAGACATACAAACTAAAGAATTACAAAAACAAATTACAAAAATT
CAAAATTTTCGGGTTTATTACAGGGACAGCAGAAATTCACTTTGAATTAATTCAAGCTTCGTGAGGCTCC
GGTGCCCGTCAGTGGGCAGAGCGCACATCGCCCACAGTCCCCGAGAAGTTGGGGGGAGGGGTCGGCAATT
GAACCGGTGCCTAGAGAAGGTGGCGCGGGGTAAACTGGGAAAGTGATGTCGTGTACTGGCTCCGCCTTTT
TCCCGAGGGTGGGGGAGAACCGTATATAAGTGCAGTAGTCGCCGTGAACGTTCTTTTTCGCAACGGGTTT
GCCGCCAGAACACAGGTAAGTGCCGTGTGTGGTTCCCGCGGGCCTGGCCTCTTTACGGGTTATGGCCCTT
GCGTGCCTTGAATTACTTCCACCTGGCTCCAGTACGTGATTCTTGATCCCGAGCTGGAGCCAGGGGCGGG
CCTTGCGCTTTAGGAGCCCCTTCGCCTCGTGCTTGAGTTGAGGCCTGGCCTGGGCGCTGGGGCCGCCGCG
TGCGAATCTGGTGGCACCTTCGCGCCTGTCTCGCTGCTTTCGATAAGTCTCTAGCCATTTAAAATTTTTG
ATGACCTGCTGCGACGCTTTTTTTCTGGCAAGATAGTCTTGTAAATGCGGGCCAGGATCTGCACACTGGT
ATTTCGGTTTTTGGGGCCGCGGGCGGCGACGGGGCCCGTGCGTCCCAGCGCACATGTTCGGCGAGGCGGG
GCCTGCGAGCGCGGCCACCGAGAATCGGACGGGGGTAGTCTCAAGCTGGCCGGCCTGCTCTGGTGCCTGG
CCTCGCGCCGCCGTGTATCGCCCCGCCCTGGGCGGCAAGGCTGGCCCGGTCGGCACCAGTTGCGTGAGCG
GAAAGATGGCCGCTTCCCGGCCCTGCTCCAGGGGGCTCAAAATGGAGGACGCGGCGCTCGGGAGAGCGGG
CGGGTGAGTCACCCACACAAAGGAAAGGGGCCTTTCCGTCCTCAGCCGTCGCTTCATGTGACTCCACGGA
GTACCGGGCGCCGTCCAGGCACCTCGATTAGTTCTGGAGCTTTTGGAGTACGTCGTCTTTAGGTTGGGGG
GAGGGGTTTTATGCGATGGAGTTTCCCCACACTGAGTGGGTGGAGACTGAAGTTAGGCCAGCTTGGCACT
TGATGTAATTCTCCTTGGAATTTGCCCTTTTTGAGTTTGGATCTTGGTTCATTCTCAAGCCTCAGACAGT
GGTTCAAAGTTTTTTTCTTCCATTTCAGGTGTCGTGAACACGCTACCGGTCTCGACGAATTCGCCCTTAG
CATGTCTAAAGGTGAAGAATTATTCACTGGTGTTGTCCCAATTTTGGTTGAATTAGATGGTGATGTTAAT
GGTCACAAATTTTCTGTCTCCGGTGAAGGTGAAGGTGATGCTACGTACGGTAAATTGACCTTAAAATTAC
TCTGTACTACTGGTAAATTGCCAGTTCCATGGCCAACCTTAGTCACTACTTTAGGTTATGGTGTTCAATG
TTTTGCTAGATACCCAGATCATATGAAACAACATGACTTTTTCAAGTCTGCCATGCCAGAAGGTTATGTT
CAAGAAAGAACTATTTTTTTCAAAGATGACGGTAACTACAAGACCAGAGCTGAAGTCAAGTTTGAAGGTG
ATACCTTAGTTAATAGAATCGAATTAAAAGGTATTGATTTTAAAGAAGATGGTAACATTTTAGGTCACAA
ATTGGAATACAACTATAACTCTCACAATGTTTACATCACTGCTGACAAACAAAAGAATGGTATCAAAGCT
AACTTCAAAATTAGACACAACATTGAAGATGGTGGTGTTCAATTAGCTGACCATTATCAACAAAATACTC
CAATTGGTGATGGTCCAGTCTTGTTACCAGACAACCATTACTTATCCTATCAATCTGCCTTATTCAAAGA
TCCAAACGAAAAGAGAGACCACATGGTCTTGTTAGAATTTTTGACTGCTGCTGGTATTACCGAGGGTATG
AATGAATTGTACCTCGAGAGCTCTTCAGAAGGTTTCATATGTCCCCAGTGTATGAAATCTCTTGGATCTG
CTGATGAACTTTTCAAACATTATGAAGCTGTTCATGATGCTGGTAATGACTCAGGTCACGGAGGAGAGTC
TAATCTTGCTTTGAAGCGAGATGATGTAACACTGCTCAGACAAGAGGTCCAAGACCTACAGGCTTCACTT
AAGGAAGAAAAATGGTACTCGGAAGAATTAAAGAAGGAATTAGAAAAATATCAAGGGCTGCAGCAGCAAG
AGGCCAAACCTGATGGGTTGGTGACTGATTCATCAGCAGAACTACAGTCTTTGGAACAGCAATTAGAAGA
AGCCCAAACAGAAAATTTTAATATTAAGCAAATGAAAGACTTATTTGAACAGAAAGCAGCCCAACTTGCT
ACTGAAATTGCAGATATAAAGTCAAAGTATGATGAAGAAAGGAGTCTTCGAGAAGCTGCTGAACAAAAAG
TGACACGTCTGACAGAAGAATTAAACAAAGAGGCAACTGTAATTCAAGATCTGAAGACGGAACTGCTTCA
GAGACCTTCCGGAGGTGGAACCGGTGGTGGAGGTACCATGGTGAGCAAGGGCGAGGAGCTGTTCACCGGG
GTGGTGCCCATCCTGGTCGAGCTGGACGGCGACGTAAACGGCCACAGGTTCAGCGTGTCCGGCGAGGGCG
AGGGCGATGCCACCTACGGCAAGCTGACCCTGAAGTTCATCTGCACCACCGGCAAGCTGCCCGTGCCCTG
GCCCACCCTCGTGACCACCCTGACCTGGGGCGTGCAGTGCTTCAGCCGCTACCCCGACCACATGAAGCAG
CACGACTTCTTCAAGTCCGCCATGCCCGAAGGCTACGTCCAGGAGCGTACCATCTTCTTCAAGGACGACG
GCAACTACAAGACCCGCGCCGAGGTGAAGTTCGAGGGCGACACCCTGGTGAACCGCATCGAGCTGAAGGG
CATCGACTTCAAGGAGGACGGCAACATCCTGGGGCACAAGCTGGAGTACAACTACATCAGCCACAACGTC
TATATCACCGCCGACAAGCAGAAGAACGGCATCAAGGCCCACTTCAAGATCCGCCACAACATCGAGGACG
GCGGCGTGCAGCTCGCCGACCACTACCAGCAGAACACCCCCATCGGCGACGGCCCCGTGCTGCTGCCCGA
CAACCACTACCTGAGCACCCAGTCCAAGCTTAGCAAAGACCCCAACGAGAAGCGCGATCACATGGTCCTG
CTGGAGTTCGTGACCGCCGCCGGGATCACTCTCGGCATGGACGAGCTGTGCGGCCGCATGGCTAATCGAG
GAGCAACAAGACCCAACGGGCCAAATACTGGAAATAAAATATGCCAGTTCAAACTAGTACTTCTGGGAGA
GTCTGCTGTTGGCAAATCAAGCCTAGTGCTTCGTTTTGTGAAGGGCCAATTTCATGAATTTCAAGAGAGT
ACCATAGGGGCTGCTTTTCTAACCCAAACTGTGTGTCTTGATGATACAACAGTAAAGTTTGAAATATGGG
ATACAGCTGGTCAAGAACGATACCATAGCTTAGCACCAATGTACTACAGAGGAGCACAAGCAGCCATAGT
TGTATATGATATCACAAATGAGGAGTCCTTTGCCAGAGCCAAAAACTGGGTTAAAGAACTTCAGAGGCAA
GCCAGTCCTAACATTGTAATAGCTTTATCAGGAAACAAGGCTGATCTTGCAAATAAAAGAGCTGTCGATT
TCCAGGAAGCACAGTCCTATGCAGATGACAACAGTTTATTATTCATGGAGACATCAGCTAAAACATCGAT
GAATGTAAATGAAATATTCATGGCAATAGCTAAAAAGTTGCCAAAGAACGAACCACAGAATCCAGGAGCA
AATTCTGCCAGAGGAAGAGGAGTAGACCTTACTGAACCCACGCAGCCAACCAGGAGTTCTAGAAAGATGA
GCAAAGATGGTAAAAAGAAGAAAAAGAAGTCAAAGACAAAGTGTGTAATTATGTAAGGATCCGCCCCTCT
CCCTCCCCCCCCCCTAACGTTACTGGCCGAAGCCGCTTGGAATAAGGCCGGTGTGCGTTTGTCTATATGT
TATTTTCCACCATATTGCCGTCTTTTGGCAATGTGAGGGCCCGGAAACCTGGCCCTGTCTTCTTGACGAG
CATTCCTAGGGGTCTTTCCCCTCTCGCCAAAGGAATGCAAGGTCTGTTGAATGTCGTGAAGGAAGCAGTT
CCTCTGGAAGCTTCTTGAAGACAAACAACGTCTGTAGCGACCCTTTGCAGGCAGCGGAACCCCCCACCTG
GCGACAGGTGCCTCTGCGGCCAAAAGCCACGTGTATAAGATACACCTGCAAAGGCGGCACAACCCCAGTG
CCACGTTGTGAGTTGGATAGTTGTGGAAAGAGTCAAATGGCTCTCCTCAAGCGTATTCAACAAGGGGCTG
AAGGATGCCCAGAAGGTACCCCATTGTATGGGATCTGATCTGGGGCCTCGGTACACATGCTTTACATGTG
TTTAGTCGAGGTTAAAAAAACGTCTAGGCCCCCCGAACCACGGGGACGTGGTTTTCCTTTGAAAAACACG
ATGATAATATGGCCACAACCATGGCCAAGCCTTTGTCTCAAGAAGAATCCACCCTCATTGAAAGAGCAAC
GGCTACAATCAACAGCATCCCCATCTCTGAAGACTACAGCGTCGCCAGCGCAGCTCTCTCTAGCGACGGC
CGCATCTTCACTGGTGTCAATGTATATCATTTTACTGGGGGACCTTGTGCAGAACTCGTGGTGCTGGGCA
CTGCTGCTGCTGCGGCAGCTGGCAACCTGACTTGTATCGTCGCGATCGGAAATGAGAACAGGGGCATCTT
GAGCCCCTGCGGACGGTGCCGACAGGTGCTTCTCGATCTGCATCCTGGGATCAAAGCCATAGTGAAGGAC
AGTGATGGACAGCCGACGGCAGTTGGGATTCGTGAATTGCTGCCCTCTGGTTATGTGTGGGAGGGCTAAG
TCGAGCCTCTAGAGTTAACATCGAGGGATCAAGCTTATCGATAATCAACCTCTGGATTACAAAATTTGTG
AAAGATTGACTGGTATTCTTAACTATGTTGCTCCTTTTACGCTATGTGGATACGCTGCTTTAATGCCTTT
GTATCATGCTATTGCTTCCCGTATGGCTTTCATTTTCTCCTCCTTGTATAAATCCTGGTTGCTGTCTCTT
TATGAGGAGTTGTGGCCCGTTGTCAGGCAACGTGGCGTGGTGTGCACTGTGTTTGCTGACGCAACCCCCA
CTGGTTGGGGCATTGCCACCACCTGTCAGCTCCTTTCCGGGACTTTCGCTTTCCCCCTCCCTATTGCCAC
GGCGGAACTCATCGCCGCCTGCCTTGCCCGCTGCTGGACAGGGGCTCGGCTGTTGGGCACTGACAATTCC
GTGGTGTTGTCGGGGAAGCTGACGTCCTTTCCATGGCTGCTCGCCTGTGTTGCCACCTGGATTCTGCGCG
GGACGTCCTTCTGCTACGTCCCTTCGGCCCTCAATCCAGCGGACCTTCCTTCCCGCGGCCTGCTGCCGGC
TCTGCGGCCTCTTCCGCGTCTTCGCCTTCGCCCTCAGACGAGTCGGATCTCCCTTTGGGCCGCCTCCCCG
CATCGATACCGTCGAGACCTAGAAAAACATGGAGCAATCACAAGTAGCAATACAGCAGCTACCAATGCTG
ATTGTGCCTGGCTAGAAGCACAAGAGGAGGAGGAGGTGGGTTTTCCAGTCACACCTCAGGTACCTTTAAG
ACCAATGACTTACAAGGCAGCTGTAGATCTTAGCCACTTTTTAAAAGAAAAGGGGGGACTGGAAGGGCTA
ATTCACTCCCAACGAAGACAAGATATCCTTGATCTGTGGATCTACCACACACAAGGCTACTTCCCTGATT
GGCAGAACTACACACCAGGGCCAGGGATCAGATATCCACTGACCTTTGGATGGTGCTACAAGCTAGTACC
AGTTGAGCAAGAGAAGGTAGAAGAAGCCAATGAAGGAGAGAACACCCGCTTGTTACACCCTGTGAGCCTG
CATGGGATGGATGACCCGGAGAGAGAAGTATTAGAGTGGAGGTTTGACAGCCGCCTAGCATTTCATCACA
TGGCCCGAGAGCTGCATCCGGACTGTACTGGGTCTCTCTGGTTAGACCAGATCTGAGCCTGGGAGCTCTC
TGGCTAACTAGGGAACCCACTGCTTAAGCCTCAATAAAGCTTGCCTTGAGTGCTTCAAGTAGTGTGTGCC
CGTCTGTTGTGTGACTCTGGTAACTAGAGATCCCTCAGACCCTTTTAGTCAGTGTGGAAAATCTCTAGCA
GGGCCCGTTTAAACCCGCTGATCAGCCTCGACTGTGCCTTCTAGTTGCCAGCCATCTGTTGTTTGCCCCT
CCCCCGTGCCTTCCTTGACCCTGGAAGGTGCCACTCCCACTGTCCTTTCCTAATAAAATGAGGAAATTGC
ATCGCATTGTCTGAGTAGGTGTCATTCTATTCTGGGGGGTGGGGTGGGGCAGGACAGCAAGGGGGAGGAT
TGGGAAGACAATAGCAGGCATGCTGGGGATGCGGTGGGCTCTATGGCTTCTGAGGCGGAAAGAACCAGCT
GGGGCTCTAGGGGGTATCCCC
[124 nt withheld, positions 9122-9245]
C
[91 nt withheld, positions 9247-9337]
A
[49 nt withheld, positions 9339-9387]
CCTTTGACGTTGGAGTCCACGTTCTTT
[37 nt withheld, positions 9415-9451]
ACCCTATCTCGGTCTATTCTTTTGATTTATAAGGGATTTTGCCGATTTCGGCCTATTGGTTAAAAAATGA
GCTGATTTAACAAAAATTTAACGCGAATTAATTCTGTGGAATGTGTGTCAGTTAGGGTGTGGAAAGTCCC
CAGGCTCCCCAGCAGGCAGAAGTATGCAAAGCATGCATCTCAATTAGTCAGCAACCAGGTGTGGAAAGTC
CCCAGGCTCCCCAGCAGGCAGAAGTATGCAAAGCATGCATCTCAATTAGTCAGCAACCATAGTCCCGCCC
CTAACTCCGCCCATCCCGCCCCTAACTCCGCCCAGTTCCGCCCATTCTCCGCCCCATGGCTGACTAATTT
TTTTTATTTATGCAGAGGCCGAGGCCGCCTCTGCCTCTGAGCTATTCCAGAAGTAGTGAGGAGGCTTTTT
TGGAGGCCTAGGCTTTTGCAAAAAGCTCCCGGGAGCTTGTATATCCATTTTCGGATCTGATCAGCACGTG
TTGACAATTAATCATCGGCATAGTATATCGGCATAGTATAATACGACAAGGTGAGGAACTAAACCATGGC
CAAGTTGACCAGTGCCGTTCCGGTGCTCACCGCGCGCGACGTCGCCGGAGCGGTCGAGTTCTGGACCGAC
CGGCTCGGGTTCTCCCGGGACTTCGTGGAGGACGACTTCGCCGGTGTGGTCCGGGACGACGTGACCCTGT
TCATCAGCGCGGTCCAGGACCAGGTGGTGCCGGACAACACCCTGGCCTGGGTGTGGGTGCGCGGCCTGGA
CGAGCTGTACGCCGAGTGGTCGGAGGTCGTGTCCACGAACTTCCGGGACGCCTCCGGGCCGGCCATGACC
GAGATCGGCGAGCAGCCGTGGGGGCGGGAGTTCGCCCTGCGCGACCCGGCCGGCAACTGCGTGCACTTCG
TGGCCGAGGAGCAGGACTGACACGTGCTACGAGATTTCGATTCCACCGCCGCCTTCTATGAAAGGTTGGG
CTTCGGAATCGTTTTCCGGGACGCCGGCTGGATGATCCTCCAGCGCGGGGATCTCATGCTGGAGTTCTTC
GCCCACCCCAACTTGTTTATTGCAGCTTATAATGGTTACAAATAAAGCAATAGCATCACAAATTTCACAA
ATAAAGCATTTTTTTCACTGCATTCTAGTTGTGGTTTGTCCAAACTCATCAATGTATCTTATCATGTCTG
TATACCGTCGACCTCTAGCTAGAGCTTGGCGTAATCATGGTCATAGCTGTTTCCTGTGTGAAATTGTTAT
CCGCTCACAATTCCACACAACATACGAGCCGGAAGCATAAAGTGTAAAGCCTGGGGTGCCTAATGAGTGA
GCTAACTCACATTAATTGCGTTGCGCTCACTGCCCGCTTTCCAGTCGGGAAACCTGTCGTGCCAGCTGCA
TTAATGAATCGGCCAACGCGCGGGGAGAGGCGGTTTGCGTATTGGGCGCTCTTCCGCTTCCTCGCTCACT
GACTCGCTGCGCTCGGTCGTTCGGCTGCGGCGAGCGGTATCAGCTCACTCAAAGGCGGTAATACGGTTAT
CCACAGAATCAGGGGATAACGCAGGAAAGAACATGTGAGCAAAAGGCCAGCAAAAGGCCAGGAACCGTAA
AAAGGCCGCGTTGCTGGCGTTTTTCCATAGGCTCCGCCCCCCTGACGAGCATCACAAAAATCGACGCTCA
AGTCAGAGGTGGCGAAACCCGACAGGACTATAAAGATACCAGGCGTTTCCCCCTGGAAGCTCCCTCGTGC
GCTCTCCTGTTCCGACCCTGCCGCTTACCGGATACCTGTCCGCCTTTCTCCCTTCGGGAAGCGTGGCGCT
TTCTCATAGCTCACGCTGTAGGTATCTCAGTTCGGTGTAGGTCGTTCGCTCCAAGCTGGGCTGTGTGCAC
GAACCCCCCGTTCAGCCCGACCGCTGCGCCTTATCCGGTAACTATCGTCTTGAGTCCAACCCGGTAAGAC
ACGACTTATCGCCACTGGCAGCAGCCACTGGTAACAGGATTAGCAGAGCGAGGTATGTAGGCGGTGCTAC
AGAGTTCTTGAAGTGGTGGCCTAACTACGGCTACACTAGAAGAACAGTATTTGGTATCTGCGCTCTGCTG
AAGCCAGTTACCTTCGGAAAAAGAGTTGGTAGCTCTTGATCCGGCAAACAAACCACCGCTGGTAGCGGTG
GTTTTTTTGTTTGCAAGCAGCAGATTACGCGCAGAAAAAAAGGATCTCAAGAAGATCCTTTGATCTTTTC
TACGGGGTCTGACGCTCAGTGGAACGAAAACTCACGTTAAGGGATTTTGGTCATGAGATTATCAAAAAGG
ATCTTCACCTAGATCCTTTTAAATTAAAAATGAAGTTTTAAATCAATCTAAAGTATATATGAGTAAACTT
GGTCTGACAGTTACCAATGCTTAATCAGTGAGGCACCTATCTCAGCGATCTGTCTATTTCGTTCATCCAT
AGTTGCCTGACTCCCCGTCGTGTAGATAACTACGATACGGGAGGGCTTACCATCTGGCCCCAGTGCTGCA
ATGATACCGCGAGACCCACGCTCACCGGCTCCAGATTTATCAGCAATAAACCAGCCAGCCGGAAGGGCCG
AGCGCAGAAGTGGTCCTGCAACTTTATCCGCCTCCATCCAGTCTATTAATTGTTGCCGGGAAGCTAGAGT
AAGTAGTTCGCCAGTTAATAGTTTGCGCAACGTTGTTGCCATTGCTACAGGCATCGTGGTGTCACGCTCG
TCGTTTGGTATGGCTTCATTCAGCTCCGGTTCCCAACGATCAAGGCGAGTTACATGATCCCCCATGTTGT
GCAAAAAAGCGGTTAGCTCCTTCGGTCCTCCGATCGTTGTCAGAAGTAAGTTGGCCGCAGTGTTATCACT
CATGGTTATGGCAGCACTGCATAATTCTCTTACTGTCATGCCATCCGTAAGATGCTTTTCTGTGACTGGT
GAGTACTCAACCAAGTCATTCTGAGAATAGTGTATGCGGCGACCGAGTTGCTCTTGCCCGGCGTCAATAC
GGGATAATACCGCGCCACATAGCAGAACTTTAAAAGTGCTCATCATTGGAAAACGTTCTTCGGGGCGAAA
ACTCTCAAGGATCTTACCGCTGTTGAGATCCAGTTCGATGTAACCCACTCGTGCACCCAACTGATCTTCA
GCATCTTTTACTTTCACCAGCGTTTCTGGGTGAGCAAAAACAGGAAGGCAAAATGCCGCAAAAAAGGGAA
TAAGGGCGACACGGAAATGTTGAATACTCATACTCTTCCTTTTTCAATATTATTGAAGCATTTATCAGGG
TTATTGTCTCATGAGCGGATACATATTTGAATGTATTTAGAAAAATAAACAAATAGGGGTTCCGCGCACA
TTTCCCCGAAAAGTGCCACCTGACGTC
Features (pLannotate 1.2.2; 35 found; start..end, strand, type, name):
     28..80      -  misc_feature   bom (fragment): basis of mobility region from pBR322
    235..614     +  enhancer       CMV enhancer: human cytomegalovirus immediate early enhancer
    615..814     +  promoter       CMV promoter: human cytomegalovirus (CMV) immediate early promoter
    832..1012    +  LTR            5' LTR (truncated): truncated 5' long terminal repeat (LTR) from HIV-1
   1059..1184    +  misc_feature   HIV-1 Ψ: packaging signal of human immunodeficiency virus type 1
   1168..1506    +  CDS            HIV-1 gag (fragment): gag protein from human immunodeficiency virus 1; gag
   1676..1909    +  misc_feature   RRE: The Rev response element (RRE) of HIV-1 allows for Rev-dependent mRNA export from the nucleus to the cytoplasm.
   2286..2386    +  CDS            Rev (fragment): human immunodeficiency virus 1 (HIV-1) Rev protein; rev; enhances nuclear export of unspliced and incompletely spliced viral mRNAs
   2412..2529    +  misc_feature   cPPT/CTS: central polypurine tract and central termination sequence of HIV-1
   2585..3747    +  promoter       EF-1α promoter: strong constitutive promoter for human elongation factor EF-1α
   3782..4492    +  CDS            YPet: yellow fluorescent protein optimized for FRET with CyPet (Nguyen and Daugherty, 2005)
   4499..5047    +  CDS            EEA1 (fragment): human early endosome antigen 1
   5078..5789    +  CDS            mseCFP (fragment): monomeric super enhanced variant of CFP (Matsuda et al., 2008) mammalian codon-optimized
   5798..6412    +  CDS            RAB5A: RAB5A_CANLF - Experimental evidence at protein level: Swiss-Prot protein existence level 1. Small GTPase which cycles between active GTP-bound and inactive GDP-bound states. In its active state, binds to a variety of effector proteins to regulate cellular responses such as of intracellular membrane trafficking, from the formation of transport vesicles to their fusion with membranes. Active GTP-bound form is able to recruit to membranes different sets of downstream effectors directly responsible for vesicle formation, movement, tethering and fusion (PubMed:8521472). RAB5A is required for the fu
   6433..6496    +  CDS            K-Ras (fragment): human small GTPase proto-oncoprotein
   6504..7090    +  misc_feature   IRES2: internal ribosome entry site (IRES) of the encephalomyocarditis virus (EMCV)
   7091..7489    +  CDS            BSD: blasticidin S deaminase; Aspergillus terreus BSD; confers resistance to blasticidin
   7533..8121    +  misc_feature   WPRE: woodchuck hepatitis virus posttranscriptional regulatory element
   8046..8633    +  CDS            nef: NEF_HV112 - Experimental evidence at protein level: Swiss-Prot protein existence level 1. Extracellular Nef protein targets CD4(+) T-lymphocytes for apoptosis by interacting with CXCR4 surface receptors. From Human immunodeficiency virus type 1 group M subtype B (isolate PCV12) (HIV-1).
   8640..8820    +  LTR            5' LTR (truncated): truncated 5' long terminal repeat (LTR) from HIV-1
   8852..9076    +  polyA_signal   bGH poly(A) signal: bovine growth hormone polyadenylation signal
   9080..9101    +  promoter       SV40 promoter (fragment): SV40 enhancer and early promoter
   9122..9550    +  rep_origin     f1 ori (sequence partly withheld): f1 bacteriophage origin of replication; arrow indicates direction of (+) strand synthesis
   9564..9893    +  promoter       SV40 promoter: SV40 enhancer and early promoter
   9941..9988    +  promoter       EM7 promoter: synthetic bacterial promoter&nbsp
  10007..10381   +  CDS            BleoR: antibiotic-binding protein; Sh ble from Streptoalloteichus hindustanus; confers resistance to bleomycin, phleomycin, and Zeocin™
  10391..10516   +  CDS            ble (fragment): BLE_KLEPN - Experimental evidence at protein level: Swiss-Prot protein existence level 1. Binding protein with a strong affinity to the bleomycin family of antibiotics. Binds to CL990; an antimitotic-antibiotic compound. From Klebsiella pneumoniae.
  10511..10632   +  polyA_signal   SV40 poly(A) signal: SV40 polyadenylation signal
  10703..10725   -  protein_bind   lac operator (fragment): The lac repressor binds to the lac operator to inhibit transcription in E. coli. This inhibition can be relieved by adding lactose or isopropyl-β-D-thiogalactopyranoside (IPTG). lac repressor encoded by lacI
  10729..10759   -  promoter       lac promoter: promoter for the E. coli lac operon
  10774..10795   -  protein_bind   CAP binding site: CAP binding activates transcription in the presence of cAMP. E. coli catabolite activator protein
  10808..10900   -  CDS            lacI (fragment): lac repressor; lacI; The lac repressor binds to the lac operator to inhibit transcription in E. coli. This inhibition can be relieved by adding lactose or isopropyl-β-D-thiogalactopyranoside (IPTG).
  11083..11671   -  rep_origin     ori: high-copy-number ColE1/pMB1/pBR322/pUC origin of replication
  11842..12702   -  CDS            AmpR: β-lactamase; bla; confers resistance to ampicillin, carbenicillin, and related antibiotics
  12703..12807   -  promoter       AmpR promoter: bla
