[The description below was written by a language model from this plasmid's Addgene catalogue record and pLannotate feature annotations shown in this document.]
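Description:
pCSIIbsr-Raichu-Rab5/PM is a roughly 12.8 kb plasmid catalogued as a mammalian expression vector. Its feature table shows the layout of an HIV-1-based lentiviral transfer vector. A CMV enhancer/promoter sits upstream of a truncated 5' LTR, followed by the Ψ packaging signal with a gag fragment, the RRE for Rev-dependent RNA export, and the cPPT/CTS. The cassette ends with a WPRE, a second truncated LTR and a bGH polyadenylation signal. The plasmid is propagated in E. coli through a high-copy ColE1/pUC-type origin with ampicillin resistance, and an f1 origin is also present. Outside the LTR-flanked region, the backbone carries an SV40/EM7-driven bleomycin/Zeocin resistance cassette, although the catalogue lists only blasticidin as the selectable marker for mammalian cells.

The payload is a synthetic 2.7 kb single-chain FRET biosensor for Rab5 activity, driven by the EF-1α promoter. The annotated open reading frame runs in order through YPet (yellow acceptor), a fragment of the Rab5 effector EEA1, an mseCFP-type cyan donor, RAB5A (the best annotation match is the canine protein), and a short C-terminal K-Ras fragment. The K-Ras fragment presumably provides the plasma-membrane targeting indicated by "PM" in the name. In Raichu-type designs of this kind, GTP loading of the GTPase promotes intramolecular binding to the effector fragment. This changes the proximity or orientation of the two fluorescent proteins and therefore the FRET efficiency. An EMCV IRES downstream of the sensor drives blasticidin S deaminase from the same transcript, which links drug resistance to biosensor expression and allows stable sensor-expressing cells to be selected. The associated publication concerns a Ras–Rab5–Rac1 signalling loop in collective cell migration, consistent with use of the sensor for live imaging of Rab5 activation.
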