Addgene plasmid #214819: pCSIIbsr-Raichu-Rab5/PM
Purpose: Encoding a Förster resonance energy transfer (FRET) biosensor for Rab5 activity with cyan and yellow fluorescent protein.
Depositing lab: Michiyuki Matsuda. Depositing organization: Kyoto University, Graduate School of Biostudies. Publication: Front-biased activation of Ras-Rab5-Rac1 loop coordinates collective cell migration. Jikko Y, Deguchi E, Matsuda K, Hino N, Tsukiji S, Matsuda M, Terai K. J Cell Sci. 2025 Jul 16:jcs.263779. doi: 10.1242/jcs.263779. PubMed 40667649.
Backbone
  Vector backbone: pCSIIbsr
  Backbone size w/o insert (bp): 10127
  Total vector size (bp): 12841
  Vector type: Mammalian Expression
  Selectable markers: Blasticidin
Growth in bacteria
  Bacterial resistance: Ampicillin, 100 μg/mL
  Growth temperature: 37°C
  Growth strain: NEB Stable
  Copy number: Unknown
Gene/Insert
  Gene/Insert name: A Förster resonance energy transfer (FRET) biosensor for Rab5 activity with cyan and yellow fluorescent protein.
  Species: Synthetic
  Insert size (bp): 2715
  Promoter: EF-1α
  Cloning method: Other
  Sequencing primers: 5′ none; 3′ none
Terms and licenses: Academic/Nonprofit Terms; Industry Terms: Not Available to Industry
How to cite: pCSIIbsr-Raichu-Rab5/PM was a gift from Michiyuki Matsuda (Addgene plasmid # 214819 ; http://n2t.net/addgene:214819 ; RRID:Addgene_214819)
